Addgene plasmid #76505: CDK19 gRNA (BRDN0001148326)
Purpose: 3rd generation lentiviral gRNA plasmid targeting human CDK19
Depositing lab: John Doench & David Root. Depositing organization: Broad Institute. Publication: Optimized sgRNA design to maximize activity and minimize off-target effects of CRISPR-Cas9. Doench JG, Fusi N, Sullender M, Hegde M, Vaimberg EW, Donovan KF, Smith I, Tothova Z, Wilen C, Orchard R, Virgin HW, Listgarten J, Root DE. Nat Biotechnol. 2016 Jan 18. doi: 10.1038/nbt.3437. PubMed 26780180.
Backbone
  Vector backbone: lentiGuide-Puro
  Backbone manufacturer: Zhang Lab (Addgene plasmid # 52963)
  Vector type: Mammalian Expression, Lentiviral, CRISPR
  Selectable markers: Puromycin
Growth in bacteria
  Bacterial resistance: Ampicillin, 100 μg/mL
  Growth temperature: 37°C
  Growth strain: DH5alpha
  Copy number: High Copy
Gene/Insert
  Gene/Insert name: CDK19 (alt names: CDK19; NM_001300963.1)
  gRNA/shRNA sequence: TGGTGCAAGGCATTATACAA
  Species: H. sapiens (human)
  Entrez Gene: CDK19 (a.k.a. CDC2L6, CDK11, DEE87, EIEE87, bA346C16.3)
  Promoter: hU6
  Cloning method: Unknown
  Sequencing primers: 5′ U6-F; 3′ pS2-R
Terms and licenses: Academic/Nonprofit Terms; Industry Terms: Not Available to Industry
Depositor comments: The gRNA was designed to target the following Genbank reference sequence(s): NM_001300963.1,NM_001300964.1,NM_015076.4. Note that this plasmid does NOT contain Cas9. It should be used in conjunction with lentiCas9-Blast (Addgene #52962) or otherwise with cell lines already expressing Cas9. Browse the full kinome gRNA library at http://www.addgene.org/pooled-library/broadgpp-human-kinome/ or visit http://www.broadinstitute.org/rnai/public/ for detailed protocols and information.
How to cite: CDK19 gRNA (BRDN0001148326) was a gift from John Doench & David Root (Addgene plasmid # 76505 ; http://n2t.net/addgene:76505 ; RRID:Addgene_76505)
