[The description below was written by a language model from this plasmid's Addgene catalogue record and pLannotate feature annotations shown in this document.]
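Description:
CDK19 gRNA (BRDN0001148326) is a third-generation lentiviral guide RNA plasmid built on the lentiGuide-Puro backbone and designed to target human CDK19, a cyclin-dependent kinase. It belongs to a set of guides making up a human kinome CRISPR library. In bacteria it is maintained through a high-copy ColE1/pUC-type origin with ampicillin resistance (AmpR, β-lactamase). The backbone also carries an f1 origin, an SV40 origin and poly(A) signal, and remnants of lac and T7/T3 cloning-vector sequences that play no role in the payload.

The lentiviral transfer cassette begins with an RSV promoter fused to a truncated HIV-1 5' LTR, which drives Tat-independent production of the genomic RNA in packaging cells. This is followed by the Ψ packaging signal with a partial gag region and the Rev response element for Rev-dependent nuclear export. The cassette ends in a ΔU3 self-inactivating 3' LTR. Within it, a human U6 RNA polymerase III promoter transcribes the CDK19-specific spacer joined to the Streptococcus pyogenes Cas9 guide scaffold. A cPPT/CTS element, which aids nuclear import of the viral genome, lies downstream of this unit. A separate EF-1α promoter, annotated as the core promoter plus intron A, expresses puromycin N-acetyltransferase, and a WPRE enhances transcript expression, allowing puromycin selection of transduced mammalian cells.

The plasmid does not encode Cas9, so it is meant to be used with a separate Cas9 lentivector or in cells that already express Cas9. Its use is the disruption of CDK19 in loss-of-function experiments. According to the depositor, the guide was designed against several CDK19 reference transcripts.
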