Features (pLannotate 1.2.2; 29 found; start..end, strand, type, name):
     14..80      +  CDS            small t antigen (fragment): SV40 (simian virus 40) small t antigen
    106..317     +  promoter       EF-1α core promoter: core promoter for human elongation factor EF-1α
    318..1256    +  intron         EF-1α intron A: intron upstream of the start codon of human EF-1α
   1278..1877    +  CDS            PuroR (fragment): puromycin N-acetyltransferase; pac from Streptomyces; confers resistance to puromycin
   1893..2481    +  misc_feature   WPRE: woodchuck hepatitis virus posttranscriptional regulatory element
   2532..2551    +  misc_feature   cPPT/CTS (fragment): central polypurine tract and central termination sequence of HIV-1
   2553..2786    +  LTR            3' LTR (ΔU3): self-inactivating 3' long terminal repeat (LTR) from HIV-1
   2864..2985    +  polyA_signal   SV40 poly(A) signal: SV40 polyadenylation signal
   3025..3160    +  rep_origin     SV40 ori: SV40 origin of replication
   3181..3199    -  promoter       T7 promoter: promoter for bacteriophage T7 RNA polymerase
   3207..3362    +  CDS            lacZα (fragment): LacZα fragment of β-galactosidase; lacZ fragment
   3367..3795    +  rep_origin     f1 ori (sequence partly withheld): f1 bacteriophage origin of replication; arrow indicates direction of (+) strand synthesis
   3848..3952    +  promoter       AmpR promoter: bla
   3953..4813    +  CDS            AmpR: β-lactamase; bla; confers resistance to ampicillin, carbenicillin, and related antibiotics
   4984..5572    +  rep_origin     ori: high-copy-number ColE1/pMB1/pBR322/pUC origin of replication
   5755..5847    +  CDS            lacI (fragment): lac repressor; lacI; The lac repressor binds to the lac operator to inhibit transcription in E. coli. This inhibition can be relieved by adding lactose or isopropyl-β-D-thiogalactopyranoside (IPTG).
   5860..5881    +  protein_bind   CAP binding site: CAP binding activates transcription in the presence of cAMP. E. coli catabolite activator protein
   5896..5926    +  promoter       lac promoter: promoter for the E. coli lac operon
   5934..5950    +  protein_bind   lac operator: The lac repressor binds to the lac operator to inhibit transcription in E. coli. This inhibition can be relieved by adding lactose or isopropyl-β-D-thiogalactopyranoside (IPTG). lac repressor encoded by lacI
   5995..6013    +  promoter       T3 promoter: promoter for bacteriophage T3 RNA polymerase
   6041..6267    +  promoter       RSV promoter: Rous sarcoma virus enhancer/promoter
   6268..6448    +  LTR            5' LTR (truncated): truncated 5' long terminal repeat (LTR) from HIV-1
   6495..6620    +  misc_feature   HIV-1 Ψ: packaging signal of human immunodeficiency virus type 1
   6604..6967    +  CDS            HIV-1 gag (fragment): gag protein from human immunodeficiency virus 1; gag
   7113..7346    +  misc_feature   RRE: The Rev response element (RRE) of HIV-1 allows for Rev-dependent mRNA export from the nucleus to the cytoplasm.
   7723..7749    +  CDS            Rev (fragment): human immunodeficiency virus 1 (HIV-1) Rev protein; rev; enhances nuclear export of unspliced and incompletely spliced viral mRNAs
   7753..7993    +  promoter       U6 promoter: RNA polymerase III promoter for human U6 snRNA
   8023..8098    +  misc_RNA       gRNA scaffold: guide RNA scaffold for the Streptococcus pyogenes CRISPR/Cas9 system
   8154..8271    +  misc_feature   cPPT/CTS: central polypurine tract and central termination sequence of HIV-1
>Addgene plasmid #76505 | CDK19 gRNA (BRDN0001148326) | addgene full sequence | sequence record 185968 | Addgene Assembled Sequence
CCCGGGTGCAAAGATGGATAAAGTTTTAAACAGAGAGGAATCTTTGCAGCTAATGGACCTTCTAGGTCTT
GAAAGGAGTGGGAATTGGCTCCGGTGCCCGTCAGTGGGCAGAGCGCACATCGCCCACAGTCCCCGAGAAG
TTGGGGGGAGGGGTCGGCAATTGATCCGGTGCCTAGAGAAGGTGGCGCGGGGTAAACTGGGAAAGTGATG
TCGTGTACTGGCTCCGCCTTTTTCCCGAGGGTGGGGGAGAACCGTATATAAGTGCAGTAGTCGCCGTGAA
CGTTCTTTTTCGCAACGGGTTTGCCGCCAGAACACAGGTAAGTGCCGTGTGTGGTTCCCGCGGGCCTGGC
CTCTTTACGGGTTATGGCCCTTGCGTGCCTTGAATTACTTCCACCTGGCTGCAGTACGTGATTCTTGATC
CCGAGCTTCGGGTTGGAAGTGGGTGGGAGAGTTCGAGGCCTTGCGCTTAAGGAGCCCCTTCGCCTCGTGC
TTGAGTTGAGGCCTGGCCTGGGCGCTGGGGCCGCCGCGTGCGAATCTGGTGGCACCTTCGCGCCTGTCTC
GCTGCTTTCGATAAGTCTCTAGCCATTTAAAATTTTTGATGACCTGCTGCGACGCTTTTTTTCTGGCAAG
ATAGTCTTGTAAATGCGGGCCAAGATCTGCACACTGGTATTTCGGTTTTTGGGGCCGCGGGCGGCGACGG
GGCCCGTGCGTCCCAGCGCACATGTTCGGCGAGGCGGGGCCTGCGAGCGCGGCCACCGAGAATCGGACGG
GGGTAGTCTCAAGCTGGCCGGCCTGCTCTGGTGCCTGGCCTCGCGCCGCCGTGTATCGCCCCGCCCTGGG
CGGCAAGGCTGGCCCGGTCGGCACCAGTTGCGTGAGCGGAAAGATGGCCGCTTCCCGGCCCTGCTGCAGG
GAGCTCAAAATGGAGGACGCGGCGCTCGGGAGAGCGGGCGGGTGAGTCACCCACACAAAGGAAAAGGGCC
TTTCCGTCCTCAGCCGTCGCTTCATGTGACTCCACGGAGTACCGGGCGCCGTCCAGGCACCTCGATTAGT
TCTCGAGCTTTTGGAGTACGTCGTCTTTAGGTTGGGGGGAGGGGTTTTATGCGATGGAGTTTCCCCACAC
TGAGTGGGTGGAGACTGAAGTTAGGCCAGCTTGGCACTTGATGTAATTCTCCTTGGAATTTGCCCTTTTT
GAGTTTGGATCTTGGTTCATTCTCAAGCCTCAGACAGTGGTTCAAAGTTTTTTTCTTCCATTTCAGGTGT
CGTGACGTACGGCCACCATGACCGAGTACAAGCCCACGGTGCGCCTCGCCACCCGCGACGACGTCCCCAG
GGCCGTACGCACCCTCGCCGCCGCGTTCGCCGACTACCCCGCCACGCGCCACACCGTCGATCCGGACCGC
CACATCGAGCGGGTCACCGAGCTGCAAGAACTCTTCCTCACGCGCGTCGGGCTCGACATCGGCAAGGTGT
GGGTCGCGGACGACGGCGCCGCCGTGGCGGTCTGGACCACGCCGGAGAGCGTCGAAGCGGGGGCGGTGTT
CGCCGAGATCGGCCCGCGCATGGCCGAGTTGAGCGGTTCCCGGCTGGCCGCGCAGCAACAGATGGAAGGC
CTCCTGGCGCCGCACCGGCCCAAGGAGCCCGCGTGGTTCCTGGCCACCGTCGGAGTCTCGCCCGACCACC
AGGGCAAGGGTCTGGGCAGCGCCGTCGTGCTCCCCGGAGTGGAGGCGGCCGAGCGCGCCGGGGTGCCCGC
CTTCCTGGAGACCTCCGCGCCCCGCAACCTCCCCTTCTACGAGCGGCTCGGCTTCACCGTCACCGCCGAC
GTCGAGGTGCCCGAAGGACCGCGCACCTGGTGCATGACCCGCAAGCCCGGTGCCTGAACGCGTTAAGTCG
ACAATCAACCTCTGGATTACAAAATTTGTGAAAGATTGACTGGTATTCTTAACTATGTTGCTCCTTTTAC
GCTATGTGGATACGCTGCTTTAATGCCTTTGTATCATGCTATTGCTTCCCGTATGGCTTTCATTTTCTCC
TCCTTGTATAAATCCTGGTTGCTGTCTCTTTATGAGGAGTTGTGGCCCGTTGTCAGGCAACGTGGCGTGG
TGTGCACTGTGTTTGCTGACGCAACCCCCACTGGTTGGGGCATTGCCACCACCTGTCAGCTCCTTTCCGG
GACTTTCGCTTTCCCCCTCCCTATTGCCACGGCGGAACTCATCGCCGCCTGCCTTGCCCGCTGCTGGACA
GGGGCTCGGCTGTTGGGCACTGACAATTCCGTGGTGTTGTCGGGGAAATCATCGTCCTTTCCTTGGCTGC
TCGCCTGTGTTGCCACCTGGATTCTGCGCGGGACGTCCTTCTGCTACGTCCCTTCGGCCCTCAATCCAGC
GGACCTTCCTTCCCGCGGCCTGCTGCCGGCTCTGCGGCCTCTTCCGCGTCTTCGCCTTCGCCCTCAGACG
AGTCGGATCTCCCTTTGGGCCGCCTCCCCGCGTCGACTTTAAGACCAATGACTTACAAGGCAGCTGTAGA
TCTTAGCCACTTTTTAAAAGAAAAGGGGGGACTGGAAGGGCTAATTCACTCCCAACGAAGACAAGATCTG
CTTTTTGCTTGTACTGGGTCTCTCTGGTTAGACCAGATCTGAGCCTGGGAGCTCTCTGGCTAACTAGGGA
ACCCACTGCTTAAGCCTCAATAAAGCTTGCCTTGAGTGCTTCAAGTAGTGTGTGCCCGTCTGTTGTGTGA
CTCTGGTAACTAGAGATCCCTCAGACCCTTTTAGTCAGTGTGGAAAATCTCTAGCAGTACGTATAGTAGT
TCATGTCATCTTATTATTCAGTATTTATAACTTGCAAAGAAATGAATATCAGAGAGTGAGAGGAACTTGT
TTATTGCAGCTTATAATGGTTACAAATAAAGCAATAGCATCACAAATTTCACAAATAAAGCATTTTTTTC
ACTGCATTCTAGTTGTGGTTTGTCCAAACTCATCAATGTATCTTATCATGTCTGGCTCTAGCTATCCCGC
CCCTAACTCCGCCCATCCCGCCCCTAACTCCGCCCAGTTCCGCCCATTCTCCGCCCCATGGCTGACTAAT
TTTTTTTATTTATGCAGAGGCCGAGGCCGCCTCGGCCTCTGAGCTATTCCAGAAGTAGTGAGGAGGCTTT
TTTGGAGGCCTAGGGACGTACCCAATTCGCCCTATAGTGAGTCGTATTACGCGCGCTCACTGGCCGTCGT
TTTACAACGTCGTGACTGGGAAAACCCTGGCGTTACCCAACTTAATCGCCTTGCAGCACATCCCCCTTTC
GCCAGCTGGCGTAATAGCGAAGAGGCCCGCACCGATCGCCCTTCCCAACAGTTGCGCAGCCTGAATGGCG
AATGGG
[124 nt withheld, positions 3367-3490]
C
[91 nt withheld, positions 3492-3582]
A
[49 nt withheld, positions 3584-3632]
CCTTTGACGTTGGAGTCCACGTTCTTT
[37 nt withheld, positions 3660-3696]
ACCCTATCTCGGTCTATTCTTTTGATTTATAAGGGATTTTGCCGATTTCGGCCTATTGGTTAAAAAATGA
GCTGATTTAACAAAAATTTAACGCGAATTTTAACAAAATATTAACGCTTACAATTTAGGTGGCACTTTTC
GGGGAAATGTGCGCGGAACCCCTATTTGTTTATTTTTCTAAATACATTCAAATATGTATCCGCTCATGAG
ACAATAACCCTGATAAATGCTTCAATAATATTGAAAAAGGAAGAGTATGAGTATTCAACATTTCCGTGTC
GCCCTTATTCCCTTTTTTGCGGCATTTTGCCTTCCTGTTTTTGCTCACCCAGAAACGCTGGTGAAAGTAA
AAGATGCTGAAGATCAGTTGGGTGCACGAGTGGGTTACATCGAACTGGATCTCAACAGCGGTAAGATCCT
TGAGAGTTTTCGCCCCGAAGAACGTTTTCCAATGATGAGCACTTTTAAAGTTCTGCTATGTGGCGCGGTA
TTATCCCGTATTGACGCCGGGCAAGAGCAACTCGGTCGCCGCATACACTATTCTCAGAATGACTTGGTTG
AGTACTCACCAGTCACAGAAAAGCATCTTACGGATGGCATGACAGTAAGAGAATTATGCAGTGCTGCCAT
AACCATGAGTGATAACACTGCGGCCAACTTACTTCTGACAACGATCGGAGGACCGAAGGAGCTAACCGCT
TTTTTGCACAACATGGGGGATCATGTAACTCGCCTTGATCGTTGGGAACCGGAGCTGAATGAAGCCATAC
CAAACGACGAGCGTGACACCACGATGCCTGTAGCAATGGCAACAACGTTGCGCAAACTATTAACTGGCGA
ACTACTTACTCTAGCTTCCCGGCAACAATTAATAGACTGGATGGAGGCGGATAAAGTTGCAGGACCACTT
CTGCGCTCGGCCCTTCCGGCTGGCTGGTTTATTGCTGATAAATCTGGAGCCGGTGAGCGTGGGTCTCGCG
GTATCATTGCAGCACTGGGGCCAGATGGTAAGCCCTCCCGTATCGTAGTTATCTACACGACGGGGAGTCA
GGCAACTATGGATGAACGAAATAGACAGATCGCTGAGATAGGTGCCTCACTGATTAAGCATTGGTAACTG
TCAGACCAAGTTTACTCATATATACTTTAGATTGATTTAAAACTTCATTTTTAATTTAAAAGGATCTAGG
TGAAGATCCTTTTTGATAATCTCATGACCAAAATCCCTTAACGTGAGTTTTCGTTCCACTGAGCGTCAGA
CCCCGTAGAAAAGATCAAAGGATCTTCTTGAGATCCTTTTTTTCTGCGCGTAATCTGCTGCTTGCAAACA
AAAAAACCACCGCTACCAGCGGTGGTTTGTTTGCCGGATCAAGAGCTACCAACTCTTTTTCCGAAGGTAA
CTGGCTTCAGCAGAGCGCAGATACCAAATACTGTTCTTCTAGTGTAGCCGTAGTTAGGCCACCACTTCAA
GAACTCTGTAGCACCGCCTACATACCTCGCTCTGCTAATCCTGTTACCAGTGGCTGCTGCCAGTGGCGAT
AAGTCGTGTCTTACCGGGTTGGACTCAAGACGATAGTTACCGGATAAGGCGCAGCGGTCGGGCTGAACGG
GGGGTTCGTGCACACAGCCCAGCTTGGAGCGAACGACCTACACCGAACTGAGATACCTACAGCGTGAGCT
ATGAGAAAGCGCCACGCTTCCCGAAGGGAGAAAGGCGGACAGGTATCCGGTAAGCGGCAGGGTCGGAACA
GGAGAGCGCACGAGGGAGCTTCCAGGGGGAAACGCCTGGTATCTTTATAGTCCTGTCGGGTTTCGCCACC
TCTGACTTGAGCGTCGATTTTTGTGATGCTCGTCAGGGGGGCGGAGCCTATGGAAAAACGCCAGCAACGC
GGCCTTTTTACGGTTCCTGGCCTTTTGCTGGCCTTTTGCTCACATGTTCTTTCCTGCGTTATCCCCTGAT
TCTGTGGATAACCGTATTACCGCCTTTGAGTGAGCTGATACCGCTCGCCGCAGCCGAACGACCGAGCGCA
GCGAGTCAGTGAGCGAGGAAGCGGAAGAGCGCCCAATACGCAAACCGCCTCTCCCCGCGCGTTGGCCGAT
TCATTAATGCAGCTGGCACGACAGGTTTCCCGACTGGAAAGCGGGCAGTGAGCGCAACGCAATTAATGTG
AGTTAGCTCACTCATTAGGCACCCCAGGCTTTACACTTTATGCTTCCGGCTCGTATGTTGTGTGGAATTG
TGAGCGGATAACAATTTCACACAGGAAACAGCTATGACCATGATTACGCCAAGCGCGCAATTAACCCTCA
CTAAAGGGAACAAAAGCTGGAGCTGCAAGCTTAATGTAGTCTTATGCAATACTCTTGTAGTCTTGCAACA
TGGTAACGATGAGTTAGCAACATGCCTTACAAGGAGAGAAAAAGCACCGTGCATGCCGATTGGTGGAAGT
AAGGTGGTACGATCGTGCCTTATTAGGAAGGCAACAGACGGGTCTGACATGGATTGGACGAACCACTGAA
TTGCCGCATTGCAGAGATATTGTATTTAAGTGCCTAGCTCGATACATAAACGGGTCTCTCTGGTTAGACC
AGATCTGAGCCTGGGAGCTCTCTGGCTAACTAGGGAACCCACTGCTTAAGCCTCAATAAAGCTTGCCTTG
AGTGCTTCAAGTAGTGTGTGCCCGTCTGTTGTGTGACTCTGGTAACTAGAGATCCCTCAGACCCTTTTAG
TCAGTGTGGAAAATCTCTAGCAGTGGCGCCCGAACAGGGACTTGAAAGCGAAAGGGAAACCAGAGGAGCT
CTCTCGACGCAGGACTCGGCTTGCTGAAGCGCGCACGGCAAGAGGCGAGGGGCGGCGACTGGTGAGTACG
CCAAAAATTTTGACTAGCGGAGGCTAGAAGGAGAGAGATGGGTGCGAGAGCGTCAGTATTAAGCGGGGGA
GAATTAGATCGCGATGGGAAAAAATTCGGTTAAGGCCAGGGGGAAAGAAAAAATATAAATTAAAACATAT
AGTATGGGCAAGCAGGGAGCTAGAACGATTCGCAGTTAATCCTGGCCTGTTAGAAACATCAGAAGGCTGT
AGACAAATACTGGGACAGCTACAACCATCCCTTCAGACAGGATCAGAAGAACTTAGATCATTATATAATA
CAGTAGCAACCCTCTATTGTGTGCATCAAAGGATAGAGATAAAAGACACCAAGGAAGCTTTAGACAAGAT
AGAGGAAGAGCAAAACAAAAGTAAGACCACCGCACAGCAAGCGGCCGCTGATCTTCAGACCTGGAGGAGG
AGATATGAGGGACAATTGGAGAAGTGAATTATATAAATATAAAGTAGTAAAAATTGAACCATTAGGAGTA
GCACCCACCAAGGCAAAGAGAAGAGTGGTGCAGAGAGAAAAAAGAGCAGTGGGAATAGGAGCTTTGTTCC
TTGGGTTCTTGGGAGCAGCAGGAAGCACTATGGGCGCAGCGTCAATGACGCTGACGGTACAGGCCAGACA
ATTATTGTCTGGTATAGTGCAGCAGCAGAACAATTTGCTGAGGGCTATTGAGGCGCAACAGCATCTGTTG
CAACTCACAGTCTGGGGCATCAAGCAGCTCCAGGCAAGAATCCTGGCTGTGGAAAGATACCTAAAGGATC
AACAGCTCCTGGGGATTTGGGGTTGCTCTGGAAAACTCATTTGCACCACTGCTGTGCCTTGGAATGCTAG
TTGGAGTAATAAATCTCTGGAACAGATTTGGAATCACACGACCTGGATGGAGTGGGACAGAGAAATTAAC
AATTACACAAGCTTAATACACTCCTTAATTGAAGAATCGCAAAACCAGCAAGAAAAGAATGAACAAGAAT
TATTGGAATTAGATAAATGGGCAAGTTTGTGGAATTGGTTTAACATAACAAATTGGCTGTGGTATATAAA
ATTATTCATAATGATAGTAGGAGGCTTGGTAGGTTTAAGAATAGTTTTTGCTGTACTTTCTATAGTGAAT
AGAGTTAGGCAGGGATATTCACCATTATCGTTTCAGACCCACCTCCCAACCCCGAGGGGACCCAGAGAGG
GCCTATTTCCCATGATTCCTTCATATTTGCATATACGATACAAGGCTGTTAGAGAGATAATTAGAATTAA
TTTGACTGTAAACACAAAGATATTAGTACAAAATACGTGACGTAGAAAGTAATAATTTCTTGGGTAGTTT
GCAGTTTTAAAATTATGTTTTAAAATGGACTATCATATGCTTACCGTAACTTGAAAGTATTTCGATTTCT
TGGCTTTATATATCTTGTGGAAAGGACGAAACACCGTGGTGCAAGGCATTATACAAGTTTTAGAGCTAGA
AATAGCAAGTTAAAATAAGGCTAGTCCGTTATCAACTTGAAAAAGTGGCACCGAGTCGGTGCTTTTTTAA
GCTTGGCGTAACTAGATCTTGAGACAAATGGCAGTATTCATCCACAATTTTAAAAGAAAAGGGGGGATTG
GGGGGTACAGTGCAGGGGAAAGAATAGTAGACATAATAGCAACAGACATACAAACTAAAGAATTACAAAA
ACAAATTACAAAAATTCAAAATTTTCGGGTTTATTACAGGGACAGCAGAGATCCACTTTGGCGCCGGCTC
GAGGGGG
