>Addgene plasmid #76505 | CDK19 gRNA (BRDN0001148326) | depositor partial sequence | sequence record 143965 | Target Sequence
TGGTGCAAGGCATTATACAA
