>Addgene plasmid #76505 | CDK19 gRNA (BRDN0001148326) | addgene partial sequence | sequence record 185967 | hU6-F
AGAAAGTAATAATTTCTTGGGTAGTTTGCAGTTTTAAAATTATGTTTTAAAATGGACTATCATATGCTTA
CCGTAACTTGAAAGTATTTCGATTTCTTGGCTTTATATATCTTGTGGAAAGGACGAAACACCGTGGTGCA
AGGCATTATACAAGTTTTAGAGCTAGAAATAGCAAGTTAAAATAAGGCTAGTCCGTTATCAACTTGAAAA
AGTGGCACCGAGTCGGTGCTTTTTTAAGCTTGGCGTAACTAGATCTTGAGACAAATGGCAGTATTCATCC
ACAATTTTAAAAGAAAAGGGGGGATTGGGGGGTACAGTGCAGGGGAAAGAATAGTAGACATAATAGCAAC
AGACATACAAACTAAAGAATTACAAAAACAAATTACAAAAATTCAAAATTTTCGGGTTTATTACAGGGAC
AGCAGAGATCCACTTTGGCGCCGGCTCGAGGGGGCCCGGGTGCAAAGATGGATAAAGTTTTAAACAGAGA
GGAATCTTTGCAGCTAATGGACCTTCTAGGTCTTGAAAGGAGTGGGAATTGGCTCCGGTGCCCGTCAGTG
GGCAGAGCGC
